Addgene plasmid #204187: pRegev_ExonSkip_Backbone
Purpose: Backbone for cloning splicing library with truncated CAG promoter and first half of beta globin minigene reporter (exon 1 and intron 1).
Depositing lab: Oded Regev. Depositing organization: New York University. Publication: Deciphering RNA splicing logic with interpretable machine learning. Liao SE, Sudarshan M, Regev O. Proc Natl Acad Sci U S A. 2023 Oct 10;120(41):e2221165120. doi: 10.1073/pnas.2221165120. Epub 2023 Oct 5. PubMed 37796983.
Backbone
  Vector backbone: (None)
  Total vector size (bp): 7524
  Vector type: Mammalian Expression
  Selectable markers: Zeocin
Growth in bacteria
  Bacterial resistance: Ampicillin, 100 μg/mL
  Growth temperature: 37°C
  Growth strain: DH5alpha
  Copy number: Unknown
Gene/Insert
  Gene/Insert name: First exon and intron for beta globin splicing minigene
  Species: Synthetic
  Insert size (bp): 234
  Promoter: Truncated CAG
  Cloning method: Gibson Cloning
  Sequencing primers: 5′ TAATACGACTCACTATAGGG; 3′ TAGAAGGCACAGTCGAGG
Resource information
  A portion of this plasmid was derived from a plasmid made by: Minigene design from Kristen Lynch (SA Smith and KW Lynch, "Cell-based splicing of minigenes." (2014)). Backbone design modified from Georg Seelig (AB Rosenberg et al, "Learning the sequence determinants of alternative splicing from millions of random sequences." (2015)).
Terms and licenses: Academic/Nonprofit Terms; Industry Terms: Not Available to Industry
How to cite: pRegev_ExonSkip_Backbone was a gift from Oded Regev (Addgene plasmid # 204187 ; http://n2t.net/addgene:204187 ; RRID:Addgene_204187)
