[The description below was written by a language model from this plasmid's Addgene catalogue record and pLannotate feature annotations shown in this document.]
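Description:
pRegev_ExonSkip_Backbone is a roughly 7.5 kb mammalian expression plasmid that serves as the recipient vector for building a library of exon-skipping splicing reporters. No parental backbone is named in the record, though it notes that the backbone design was modified from an earlier random-sequence splicing library vector and that the minigene follows a published cell-based minigene design. In E. coli the plasmid replicates from a high-copy ColE1/pUC-type origin and is selected with ampicillin through the bla gene. An f1 origin and remnants of the lac promoter/operator region are also present. For selection in mammalian cells, an SV40 early promoter drives the Sh ble gene, giving Zeocin resistance. This cassette ends in an SV40 poly(A) signal, and an EM7 promoter upstream of Sh ble also allows its expression in bacteria.

The reporter unit is driven by a truncated CAG promoter, annotated as the chicken β-actin promoter followed by its chimeric intron, with no CMV enhancer annotated. Downstream lie a T7 promoter and the 234 bp synthetic insert, which carries the first exon and first intron of a β-globin minigene. A gap then precedes the bGH polyadenylation signal. The plasmid therefore contains only the first half of the minigene. The remaining part, presumably the variable test exon and downstream sequences, is added by Gibson assembly to complete the transcript, whose splicing outcome can then be measured.

A separate cassette on the opposite strand uses the EF-1α promoter to express EGFP. The record does not state its role, but such a cassette could plausibly serve as a marker of transfected cells. The vector was deposited in connection with work that models RNA splicing logic by machine learning.
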