Features (pLannotate 1.2.2; 22 found; start..end, strand, type, name):
     44..763     -  CDS            EGFP: the original enhanced GFP (Yang et al., 1996) mammalian codon-optimized
    771..1949    -  promoter       EF-1α promoter: strong constitutive promoter for human elongation factor EF-1α
   1980..2257    +  promoter       chicken β-actin promoter: No description available
   2258..3231    +  intron         chimeric intron: chimera between introns from chicken β-actin and rabbit β-globin
   3247..3265    +  promoter       T7 promoter: promoter for bacteriophage T7 RNA polymerase
   3297..3392    +  CDS            HBB (fragment): HBB_GORGO - Experimental evidence at protein level: Swiss-Prot protein existence level 1. Involved in oxygen transport from the lung to the various peripheral tissues. From Gorilla gorilla gorilla (Western lowland gorilla).
   3393..3479    +  intron         chimeric intron (fragment): chimera between introns from human β-globin and immunoglobulin heavy chain genes
   3552..3776    +  polyA_signal   bGH poly(A) signal: bovine growth hormone polyadenylation signal
   3780..3801    +  promoter       SV40 promoter (fragment): SV40 enhancer and early promoter
   3822..4250    +  rep_origin     f1 ori (sequence partly withheld): f1 bacteriophage origin of replication; arrow indicates direction of (+) strand synthesis
   4264..4593    +  promoter       SV40 promoter: SV40 enhancer and early promoter
   4641..4688    +  promoter       EM7 promoter: synthetic bacterial promoter&nbsp
   4707..5081    +  CDS            BleoR: antibiotic-binding protein; Sh ble from Streptoalloteichus hindustanus; confers resistance to bleomycin, phleomycin, and Zeocin™
   5091..5216    +  CDS            ble (fragment): BLE_KLEPN - Experimental evidence at protein level: Swiss-Prot protein existence level 1. Binding protein with a strong affinity to the bleomycin family of antibiotics. Binds to CL990; an antimitotic-antibiotic compound. From Klebsiella pneumoniae.
   5211..5332    +  polyA_signal   SV40 poly(A) signal: SV40 polyadenylation signal
   5405..5421    -  protein_bind   lac operator: The lac repressor binds to the lac operator to inhibit transcription in E. coli. This inhibition can be relieved by adding lactose or isopropyl-β-D-thiogalactopyranoside (IPTG). lac repressor encoded by lacI
   5429..5459    -  promoter       lac promoter: promoter for the E. coli lac operon
   5474..5495    -  protein_bind   CAP binding site: CAP binding activates transcription in the presence of cAMP. E. coli catabolite activator protein
   5508..5600    -  CDS            lacI (fragment): lac repressor; lacI; The lac repressor binds to the lac operator to inhibit transcription in E. coli. This inhibition can be relieved by adding lactose or isopropyl-β-D-thiogalactopyranoside (IPTG).
   5783..6371    -  rep_origin     ori: high-copy-number ColE1/pMB1/pBR322/pUC origin of replication
   6542..7402    -  CDS            AmpR: β-lactamase; bla; confers resistance to ampicillin, carbenicillin, and related antibiotics
   7403..7507    -  promoter       AmpR promoter: bla
>Addgene plasmid #204187 | pRegev_ExonSkip_Backbone | addgene full sequence | sequence record 404040 | Addgene NGS Result
CCACCTGACGTCGACGGATCGGGAGATCCCAGTGTGGTGGTACTTACTTGTACAGCTCGTCCATGCCGAG
AGTGATCCCGGCGGCGGTCACGAACTCCAGCAGGACCATGTGATCGCGCTTCTCGTTGGGGTCTTTGCTC
AGGGCGGACTGGGTGCTCAGGTAGTGGTTGTCGGGCAGCAGCACGGGGCCGTCGCCGATGGGGGTGTTCT
GCTGGTAGTGGTCGGCGAGCTGCACGCTGCCGTCCTCGATGTTGTGGCGGATCTTGAAGTTCGCCTTGAT
GCCGTTCTTCTGCTTGTCGGCCATGATATAGACGTTGTGGCTGTTGTAGTTGTACTCCAGCTTGTGCCCC
AGGATGTTGCCGTCCTCCTTGAAGTCGATGCCCTTCAGCTCGATGCGGTTCACCAGGGTGTCGCCCTCGA
ACTTCACCTCGGCGCGGGTCTTGTAGTTGCCGTCGTCCTTGAAGAAGATGGTGCGCTCCTGGACGTAGCC
TTCGGGCATGGCGGACTTGAAGAAGTCGTGCTGCTTCATGTGGTCGGGGTAGCGGCTGAAGCACTGCACG
CCGTAGGTCAGGGTGGTCACGAGGGTGGGCCAGGGCACGGGCAGCTTGCCGGTGGTGCAGATGAACTTCA
GGGTCAGCTTGCCGTAGGTGGCATCGCCCTCGCCCTCGCCAGACACGCTGAACTTGTGGCCGTTTACGTC
GCCGTCCAGCTCGACCAGGATGGGCACCACCCCGGTGAACAGCTCCTCGCCCTTGCTCACCATGGTGGCC
TCACGACACCTGAAATGGAAGAAAAAAACTTTGAACCACTGTCTGAGGCTTGAGAATGAACCAAGATCCA
AACTCAAAAAGGGCAAATTCCAAGGAGAATTACATCAAGTGCCAAGCTGGCCTAACTTCAGTCTCCACCC
ACTCAGTGTGGGGAAACTCCATCGCATAAAACCCCTCCCCCCAACCTAAAGACGACGTACTCCAAAAGCT
CGAGAACTAATCGAGGTGCCTGGACGGCGCCCGGTACTCCGTGGAGTCACATGAAGCGACGGCTGAGGAC
GGAAAGGCCCTTTTCCTTTGTGTGGGTGACTCACCCGCCCGCTCTCCCGAGCGCCGCGTCCTCCATTTTG
AGCTCCCTGCAGCAGGGCCGGGAAGCGGCCATCTTTCCGCTCACGCAACTGGTGCCGACCGGGCCAGCCT
TGCCGCCCAGGGCGGGGCGATACACGGCGGCGCGAGGCCAGGCACCAGAGCAGGCCGGCCAGCTTGAGAC
TACCCCCGTCCGATTCTCGGTGGCCGCGCTCGCAGGCCCCGCCTCGCCGAACATGTGCGCTGGGACGCAC
GGGCCCCGTCGCCGCCCGCGGCCCCAAAAACCGAAATACCAGTGTGCAGATCTTGGCCCGCATTTACAAG
ACTATCTTGCCAGAAAAAAAGCGTCGCAGCAGGTCATCAAAAATTTTAAATGGCTAGAGACTTATCGAAA
GCAGCGAGACAGGCGCGAAGGTGCCACCAGATTCGCACGCGGCGGCCCCAGCGCCCAGGCCAGGCCTCAA
CTCAAGCACGAGGCGAAGGGGCTCCTTAAGCGCAAGGCCTCGAACTCTCCCACCCACTTCCAACCCGAAG
CTCGGGATCAAGAATCACGTACTGCAGCCAGGTGGAAGTAATTCAAGGCACGCAAGGGCCATAACCCGTA
AAGAGGCCAGGCCCGCGGGAACCACACACGGCACTTACCTGTGTTCTGGCGGCAAACCCGTTGCGAAAAA
GAACGTTCACGGCGACTACTGCACTTATATACGGTTCTCCCCCACCCTCGGGAAAAAGGCGGAGCCAGTA
CACGACATCACTTTCCCAGTTTACCCCGCGCCACCTTCTCTAGGCACCGGTTCAATTGCCGACCCCTCCC
CCCAACTTCTCGGGGACTGTGGGCGATGTGCGCTCTGCCCACTGACGGGCACCGGAGCCTACGTAGGAAT
TAATTCGCCAGCACAGTGGTCGAGGTGAGCCCCACGTTCTGCTTCACTCTCCCCATCTCCCCCCCCTCCC
CACCCCCAATTTTGTATTTATTTATTTTTTAATTATTTTGTGCAGCGATGGGGGCGGGGGGGGGGGGGGG
GCGCGCGCCAGGCGGGGCGGGGCGGGGCGAGGGGCGGGGCGGGGCGAGGCGGAGAGGTGCGGCGGCAGCC
AATCAGAGCGGCGCGCTCCGAAAGTTTCCTTTTATGGCGAGGCGGCGGCGGCGGCGGCCCTATAAAAAGC
GAAGCGCGCGGCGGGCGGGAGTCGCTGCGCGCTGCCTTCGCCCCGTGCCCCGCTCCGCCGCCGCCTCGCG
CCGCCCGCCCCGGCTCTGACTGACCGCGTTACTCCCACAGGTGAGCGGGCGGGACGGCCCTTCTCCTCCG
GGCTGTAATTAGCGCTTGGTTTAATGACGGCTTGTTTCTTTTCTGTGGCTGCGTGAAAGCCTTGAGGGGC
TCCGGGAGGGCCCTTTGTGCGGGGGGAGCGGCTCGGGGGGTGCGTGCGTGTGTGTGTGCGTGGGGAGCGC
CGCGTGCGGCTCCGCGCTGCCCGGCGGCTGTGAGCGCTGCGGGCGCGGCGCGGGGCTTTGTGCGCTCCGC
AGTGTGCGCGAGGGGAGCGCGGCCGGGGGCGGTGCCCCGCGGTGCGGGGGGGGCTGCGAGGGGAACAAAG
GCTGCGTGCGGGGTGTGTGCGTGGGGGGGTGAGCAGGGGGTGTGGGCGCGTCGGTCGGGCTGCAACCCCC
CCTGCACCCCCCTCCCCGAGTTGCTGAGCACGGCCCGGCTTCGGGTGCGGGGCTCCGTACGGGGCGTGGC
GCGGGGCTCGCCGTGCCGGGCGGGGGGTGGCGGCAGGTGGGGGTGCCGGGCGGGGCGGGGCCGCCTCGGG
CCGGGGAGGGCTCGGGGGAGGGGCGCGGCGGCCCCCGGAGCGCCGGCGGCTGTCGAGGCGCGGCGAGCCG
CAGCCATTGCCTTTTATGGTAATCGTGCGAGAGGGCGCAGGGACTTCCTTTGTCCCAAATCTGTGCGGAG
CCGAAATCTGGGAGGCGCCGCCGCACCCCCTCTAGCGGGCGCGGGGCGAAGCGGTGCGGCGCCGGCAGGA
AGGAAATGGGCGGGGAGGGCCTTCGTGCGTCGCCGCGCCGCCGTCCCCTTCTCCCTCTCCAGCCTCGGGG
CTGTCCGCGGGGGGACGGCTGCCTTCGGGGGGGACGGGGCAGGGCGGGGTTCGGCTTCTGGCGTGTGACC
GGCGGCTCTAGCGTTTAAACTTAAGCTAATACGACTCACTATAGGGAGCTTGGTACCGCAACCTCAAACA
GACACCATGGTGCACCTGACTCCTGAGGAGAAGTCTGCCGTTACTGCCCTGTGGGGCAAGGTGAACGTGG
ATGAAGTTGGTGGTGAGGCCCTGGGCAGGTTGGTATCAAGGTTACAAGACAGGTTTAAGGAGACCAATAG
AAACTGGGCATATGGAGACAGAGAAGACTCTTGGGTTTCTGATAGGCACTGACTCTCTCTGCCTATGTCT
TTCTCTGAGACGAATCTAGAGGGCCCGTTTAAACCCGCTGATCAGCCTCGACTGTGCCTTCTAGTTGCCA
GCCATCTGTTGTTTGCCCCTCCCCCGTGCCTTCCTTGACCCTGGAAGGTGCCACTCCCACTGTCCTTTCC
TAATAAAATGAGGAAATTGCATCGCATTGTCTGAGTAGGTGTCATTCTATTCTGGGGGGTGGGGTGGGGC
AGGACAGCAAGGGGGAGGATTGGGAAGACAATAGCAGGCATGCTGGGGATGCGGTGGGCTCTATGGCTTC
TGAGGCGGAAAGAACCAGCTGGGGCTCTAGGGGGTATCCCC
[124 nt withheld, positions 3822-3945]
C
[91 nt withheld, positions 3947-4037]
A
[49 nt withheld, positions 4039-4087]
CCTTTGACGTTGGAGTCCACGTTCTTT
[37 nt withheld, positions 4115-4151]
ACCCTATCTCGGTCTATTCTTTTGATTTATAAGGGATTTTGCCGATTTCGGCCTATTGGTTAAAAAATGA
GCTGATTTAACAAAAATTTAACGCGAATTAATTCTGTGGAATGTGTGTCAGTTAGGGTGTGGAAAGTCCC
CAGGCTCCCCAGCAGGCAGAAGTATGCAAAGCATGCATCTCAATTAGTCAGCAACCAGGTGTGGAAAGTC
CCCAGGCTCCCCAGCAGGCAGAAGTATGCAAAGCATGCATCTCAATTAGTCAGCAACCATAGTCCCGCCC
CTAACTCCGCCCATCCCGCCCCTAACTCCGCCCAGTTCCGCCCATTCTCCGCCCCATGGCTGACTAATTT
TTTTTATTTATGCAGAGGCCGAGGCCGCCTCTGCCTCTGAGCTATTCCAGAAGTAGTGAGGAGGCTTTTT
TGGAGGCCTAGGCTTTTGCAAAAAGCTCCCGGGAGCTTGTATATCCATTTTCGGATCTGATCAGCACGTG
TTGACAATTAATCATCGGCATAGTATATCGGCATAGTATAATACGACAAGGTGAGGAACTAAACCATGGC
CAAGTTGACCAGTGCCGTTCCGGTGCTCACCGCGCGCGACGTCGCCGGAGCGGTCGAGTTCTGGACCGAC
CGGCTCGGGTTCTCCCGGGACTTCGTGGAGGACGACTTCGCCGGTGTGGTCCGGGACGACGTGACCCTGT
TCATCAGCGCGGTCCAGGACCAGGTGGTGCCGGACAACACCCTGGCCTGGGTGTGGGTGCGCGGCCTGGA
CGAGCTGTACGCCGAGTGGTCGGAGGTCGTGTCCACGAACTTCCGGGACGCCTCCGGGCCGGCCATGACC
GAGATCGGCGAGCAGCCGTGGGGGCGGGAGTTCGCCCTGCGCGACCCGGCCGGCAACTGCGTGCACTTCG
TGGCCGAGGAGCAGGACTGACACGTGCTACGAGATTTCGATTCCACCGCCGCCTTCTATGAAAGGTTGGG
CTTCGGAATCGTTTTCCGGGACGCCGGCTGGATGATCCTCCAGCGCGGGGATCTCATGCTGGAGTTCTTC
GCCCACCCCAACTTGTTTATTGCAGCTTATAATGGTTACAAATAAAGCAATAGCATCACAAATTTCACAA
ATAAAGCATTTTTTTCACTGCATTCTAGTTGTGGTTTGTCCAAACTCATCAATGTATCTTATCATGTCTG
TATACCGTCGACCTCTAGCTAGAGCTTGGCGTAATCATGGTCATAGCTGTTTCCTGTGTGAAATTGTTAT
CCGCTCACAATTCCACACAACATACGAGCCGGAAGCATAAAGTGTAAAGCCTGGGGTGCCTAATGAGTGA
GCTAACTCACATTAATTGCGTTGCGCTCACTGCCCGCTTTCCAGTCGGGAAACCTGTCGTGCCAGCTGCA
TTAATGAATCGGCCAACGCGCGGGGAGAGGCGGTTTGCGTATTGGGCGCTCTTCCGCTTCCTCGCTCACT
GACTCGCTGCGCTCGGTCGTTCGGCTGCGGCGAGCGGTATCAGCTCACTCAAAGGCGGTAATACGGTTAT
CCACAGAATCAGGGGATAACGCAGGAAAGAACATGTGAGCAAAAGGCCAGCAAAAGGCCAGGAACCGTAA
AAAGGCCGCGTTGCTGGCGTTTTTCCATAGGCTCCGCCCCCCTGACGAGCATCACAAAAATCGACGCTCA
AGTCAGAGGTGGCGAAACCCGACAGGACTATAAAGATACCAGGCGTTTCCCCCTGGAAGCTCCCTCGTGC
GCTCTCCTGTTCCGACCCTGCCGCTTACCGGATACCTGTCCGCCTTTCTCCCTTCGGGAAGCGTGGCGCT
TTCTCATAGCTCACGCTGTAGGTATCTCAGTTCGGTGTAGGTCGTTCGCTCCAAGCTGGGCTGTGTGCAC
GAACCCCCCGTTCAGCCCGACCGCTGCGCCTTATCCGGTAACTATCGTCTTGAGTCCAACCCGGTAAGAC
ACGACTTATCGCCACTGGCAGCAGCCACTGGTAACAGGATTAGCAGAGCGAGGTATGTAGGCGGTGCTAC
AGAGTTCTTGAAGTGGTGGCCTAACTACGGCTACACTAGAAGAACAGTATTTGGTATCTGCGCTCTGCTG
AAGCCAGTTACCTTCGGAAAAAGAGTTGGTAGCTCTTGATCCGGCAAACAAACCACCGCTGGTAGCGGTG
GTTTTTTTGTTTGCAAGCAGCAGATTACGCGCAGAAAAAAAGGATCTCAAGAAGATCCTTTGATCTTTTC
TACGGGGTCTGACGCTCAGTGGAACGAAAACTCACGTTAAGGGATTTTGGTCATGAGATTATCAAAAAGG
ATCTTCACCTAGATCCTTTTAAATTAAAAATGAAGTTTTAAATCAATCTAAAGTATATATGAGTAAACTT
GGTCTGACAGTTACCAATGCTTAATCAGTGAGGCACCTATCTCAGCGATCTGTCTATTTCGTTCATCCAT
AGTTGCCTGACTCCCCGTCGTGTAGATAACTACGATACGGGAGGGCTTACCATCTGGCCCCAGTGCTGCA
ATGATACCGCGAGACCCACGCTCACCGGCTCCAGATTTATCAGCAATAAACCAGCCAGCCGGAAGGGCCG
AGCGCAGAAGTGGTCCTGCAACTTTATCCGCCTCCATCCAGTCTATTAATTGTTGCCGGGAAGCTAGAGT
AAGTAGTTCGCCAGTTAATAGTTTGCGCAACGTTGTTGCCATTGCTACAGGCATCGTGGTGTCACGCTCG
TCGTTTGGTATGGCTTCATTCAGCTCCGGTTCCCAACGATCAAGGCGAGTTACATGATCCCCCATGTTGT
GCAAAAAAGCGGTTAGCTCCTTCGGTCCTCCGATCGTTGTCAGAAGTAAGTTGGCCGCAGTGTTATCACT
CATGGTTATGGCAGCACTGCATAATTCTCTTACTGTCATGCCATCCGTAAGATGCTTTTCTGTGACTGGT
GAGTACTCAACCAAGTCATTCTGAGAATAGTGTATGCGGCGACCGAGTTGCTCTTGCCCGGCGTCAATAC
GGGATAATACCGCGCCACATAGCAGAACTTTAAAAGTGCTCATCATTGGAAAACGTTCTTCGGGGCGAAA
ACTCTCAAGGATCTTACCGCTGTTGAGATCCAGTTCGATGTAACCCACTCGTGCACCCAACTGATCTTCA
GCATCTTTTACTTTCACCAGCGTTTCTGGGTGAGCAAAAACAGGAAGGCAAAATGCCGCAAAAAAGGGAA
TAAGGGCGACACGGAAATGTTGAATACTCATACTCTTCCTTTTTCAATATTATTGAAGCATTTATCAGGG
TTATTGTCTCATGAGCGGATACATATTTGAATGTATTTAGAAAAATAAACAAATAGGGGTTCCGCGCACA
TTTCCCCGAAAAGTG
